Addgene plasmid #173372: RVD-GT5
Purpose: One-step assembly of custom RVD arrays to construct DdCBE, TALE, etc.
Depositing lab: Bin Shen. Depositing organization: Nanjing Medical University. Publication: Precision modeling of mitochondrial diseases in zebrafish via DdCBE-mediated mtDNA base editing. Guo J, Zhang X, Chen X, Sun H, Dai Y, Wang J, Qian X, Tan L, Lou X, Shen B. Cell Discov. 2021 Sep 3;7(1):78. doi: 10.1038/s41421-021-00307-9. PubMed 34480028.
Backbone
  Vector backbone: TetR T vector
  Vector type: Unspecified
Growth in bacteria
  Bacterial resistance: Tetracycline, 10 μg/mL
  Growth temperature: 37°C
  Growth strain: DH5alpha
  Copy number: High Copy
Gene/Insert
  Gene/Insert name: NN-NG dimer RVD at Position5
  Species: Synthetic
  Mutation: no
  Cloning method: Restriction Enzyme; 5′ cloning site Unknown (unknown if destroyed)
Terms and licenses: Academic/Nonprofit Terms; Industry Terms: Not Available to Industry
Depositor comments: RVD is inserted into TA site of TetR T vector
How to cite: RVD-GT5 was a gift from Bin Shen (Addgene plasmid # 173372 ; http://n2t.net/addgene:173372 ; RRID:Addgene_173372)
