[The description below was written by a language model from this plasmid's Addgene catalogue record and pLannotate feature annotations shown in this document.]
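Description:
RVD-GT5 is a small (about 2.6 kb) bacterial module plasmid from a library of building blocks used for one-step assembly of custom TALE repeat arrays, such as those needed for DdCBE mitochondrial base editors or other TALE-based proteins. It is built on a tetracycline-resistant T vector, with the insert placed into the TA cloning site. It is propagated in E. coli through a high-copy ColE1/pUC-type origin and selected with tetracycline, conferred by the TcR efflux protein gene driven by its native tet promoter. The vector type is otherwise unspecified in the record, and there is no indication that the plasmid is meant for expression in any host; it serves as a donor of a DNA fragment.

The payload is a synthetic dimer of two TALE repeats carrying the repeat-variable diresidues NN and NG, designated for position 5 of an array. In the standard TALE code, NN recognises guanine and NG recognises thymine, which matches the "GT" in the plasmid name. The position number indicates where the dimer is intended to sit when combined with other positional modules. The record does not state the flanking enzyme sites or overhangs used for assembly.

The automated annotation does not label the RVD insert itself. It most plausibly lies in the unannotated region near the T7 promoter, although this cannot be confirmed from the table. The short KanR and RSF origin fragments appear to be non-functional remnants or partial matches in the backbone rather than working elements.
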