Features (pLannotate 1.2.2; 6 found; start..end, strand, type, name):
     48..636     -  rep_origin     ori: high-copy-number ColE1/pMB1/pBR322/pUC origin of replication
   1064..1082    +  promoter       T7 promoter: promoter for bacteriophage T7 RNA polymerase
   1085..1159    -  CDS            KanR (fragment): aminoglycoside phosphotransferase; aphA-3; confers resistance to kanamycin
   1257..2447    -  CDS            TcR: tetracycline efflux protein; tet; confers resistance to tetracycline
   2495..2523    -  promoter       tet promoter: E. coli promoter for tetracycline efflux protein gene
   2539..2578    +  rep_origin     RSF ori (fragment): Plasmids containing the RSF 1030 origin of replication can be propagated in E. coli cells that contain additional plasmids with compatible origins.
>Addgene plasmid #173372 | RVD-GT5 | addgene full sequence | sequence record 361548 | Addgene NGS Result
GGCCAGCAAAAGGCCAGGAACCGTAAAAAGGCCGCGTTGCTGGCGTTTTTCCATAGGCTCCGCCCCCCTG
ACGAGCATCACAAAAATCGACGCTCAAGTCAGAGGTGGCGAAACCCGACAGGACTATAAAGATACCAGGC
GTTTCCCCCTGGAAGCTCCCTCGTGCGCTCTCCTGTTCCGACCCTGCCGCTTACCGGATACCTGTCCGCC
TTTCTCCCTTCGGGAAGCGTGGCGCTTTCTCATAGCTCACGCTGTAGGTATCTCAGTTCGGTGTAGGTCG
TTCGCTCCAAGCTGGGCTGTGTGCACGAACCCCCCGTTCAGCCCGACCGCTGCGCCTTATCCGGTAACTA
TCGTCTTGAGTCCAACCCGGTAAGACACGACTTATCGCCACTGGCAGCAGCCACTGGTAACAGGATTAGC
AGAGCGAGGTATGTAGGCGGTGCTACAGAGTTCTTGAAGTGGTGGCCTAACTACGGCTACACTAGAAGAA
CAGTATTTGGTATCTGCGCTCTGCTGAAGCCAGTTACCTTCGGAAAAAGAGTTGGTAGCTCTTGATCCGG
CAAACAAACCACCGCTGGTAGCGGTGGTTTTTTTGTTTGCAAGCAGCAGATTACGCGCAGAAAAAAAGGA
TCTCAAGAAGATCCTTTGATCTTTTCTACGGGGTCTGACGCTCAGTGGAACGACGCGTAACTCACGTTAA
GGGATTTTGGTCATGGGTGGCTCGACCAGATATGGTCTCAAATCGCTACAACTTGCTCGGGCGTCAGGCC
GTGGGCTTGACAGAGAACTGGTAGAAGGCGCTGAACAGTCTCAAGAGCCTGTTTGCCACCCCCATTACTA
GCAATCGCTACAACTTGCTCCGGAGTCAGACCGTGGGCTTGACAGAGAACTGGCAGTAGGCGCTGTACGG
TTTCAAGAGCCTGTTTGCCACCATTGTTACTAGCAATTGCCGAGACCAGCTTTGGTCTAGAGGAGGCATG
ATGATATATTTTTATCTTGTGCAATGTAACATCAGAGATTTTGAGACACGGGCCAGAGCTGCCAGGAAAC
AGCTATGACCATGTAATACGACTCACTATAGGGGATATTTTATTTTCTCCCAATCAGGCTTGATCCCCAG
TAAGTCAAAAAATAGCTCGACATACTGTTCTTCCCCGATCAAGGGTTGGTTTGCGCATTCACAGTTCTCC
GCAAGAATTGATTGGCTCCAATTCTTGGAGTGGTGAATCCGTTAGCGAGGTGCCGCCGGCTTCCATTCAG
GTCGAGGTGGCCCGGCTCCATGCACCGCGACGCAACGCGGGGAGGCAGACAAGGTATAGGGCGGCGCCTA
CAATCCATGCCAACCCGTTCCATGTGCTCGCCGAGGCGGCATAAATCGCCGTGACGATCAGCGGTCCAAT
GATCGAAGTTAGGCTGGTAAGAGCCGCGAGCGATCCTTGAAGCTGTCCCTGATGGTCGTCATCTACCTGC
CTGGACAGCATGGCCTGCAACGCGGGCATCCCGATGCCGCCGGAAGCGAGAAGAATCATAATGGGGAAGG
CCATCCAGCCTCGCGTCGCGAACGCCAGCAAGACGTAGCCCAGCGCGTCGGCCGCCATGCCGGCGATAAT
GGCCTGCTTCTCGCCGAAACGTTTGGTGGCGGGACCAGTGACGAAGGCTTGAGCGAGGGCGTGCAAGATT
CCGAATACCGCAAGCGACAGGCCGATCATCGTCGCGCTCCAGCGAAAGCGGTCCTCGCCGAAAATGACCC
AGAGCGCTGCCGGCACCTGTCCTACGAGTTGCATGATAAAGAAGACAGTCATAAGTGCGGCGACGATAGT
CATGCCCCGCGCCCACCGGAAGGAGCTGACTGGGTTGAAGGCTCTCAAGGGCATGGGTCGGCGCTCTCCC
TTATGCGACTCCTGCATTAGGAAGCAGCCCAGTAGTAGGTTGAGGCCGTTGAGCACCGCCGCCGCAAGGA
ATGGTGCATGTAAGGAGATGGCGCCCAACAGTCCCCCGGCCACGGGGCCTGCCACCATACCCACGCCGAA
ACAAGCGCTCATGAGCCCGAAGTGGCGAGCCCGATCTTCCCCATCGGTGATGTCGGCGATATAGGCGCCA
GCAACCGCACCTGTGGCGCCGGTGATGCCGGCCACGATGCGTCCGGCGTAGAGAATCCACAGGACGGGTG
TGGTCGCCATGATCGCGTAGTCGATAGTGGCTCCAAGTAGCGAAGCGAGCAGGACTGGGCGGCGGCCAAA
GCGGTCGGACAGTGCTCCGAGAACGGGTGCGCATAGAAATTGCATCAACGCATATAGCGCTAGCAGCACG
CCATAGTGACTGGCGATGCTGTCGGAATGGACGATATCCCGCAAGAGGCCCGGCAGTACCGGCATAACCA
AGCCTATGCCTACAGCATCCAGGGTGACGGTGCCGAGGATGACGATGAGCGCATTGTTAGATTTCATACA
CGGTGCCTGACTGCGTTAGCAATTTAACTGTGATAAACTACCGCATTAAAGCTAATCGATGATAAGCTGT
CAAACATGAGAATTAATTCATGTTCTTTCCTGCGTTATCCCCTGATTCTGTGGATAACGCAGGAAAGAAC
ATGTGAGCAAAA
