>Addgene plasmid #173372 | RVD-GT5 | depositor partial sequence | sequence record 336327 | RVD flanked by two Bsa I sites
GGTCTCGGCAATTGCTAGTAACAATGGTGGCAAACAGGCTCTTGAAACCGTACAGCGCCTACTGCCAGTT
CTCTGTCAAGCCCACGGTCTGACTCCGGAGCAAGTTGTAGCGATTGCTAGTAATGGGGGTGGCAAACAGG
CTCTTGAGACTGTTCAGCGCCTTCTACCAGTTCTCTGTCAAGCCCACGGCCTGACGCCCGAGCAAGTTGT
AGCGATTTGAGACC
